Addgene plasmid #219360: SFFV-ZNF385A-Brd 454
Purpose: Transcription factor ZNF385A with a specific barcode assigned.
Depositing lab: Filipe Pereira. Depositing organization: Center for Neuroscience and Cell Biology, University of Coimbra. Publication: A combinatorial transcription factor screening platform for immune cell reprogramming. Kurochkin I, Altman AR, Caiado I, Pertiga-Cabral D, Halitzki E, Minaeva M, Zimmermannova O, Henriques-Oliveira L, Klein D, Nair M, Oliveira D, Cajal LR, Knittel R, Feick C, Ringner M, Martin M, Cirovic B, Pires CF, Rosa FF, Sitnicka E, Theis FJ, Pereira CF. Cell Syst. 2026 Jan 21;17(1):101457. doi: 10.1016/j.cels.2025.101457. Epub 2026 Jan 14. PubMed 41539305.
Backbone
  Vector backbone: SFFV-MCS
  Backbone size w/o insert (bp): 6638
  Vector type: Lentiviral
Growth in bacteria
  Bacterial resistance: Ampicillin, 100 μg/mL
  Growth temperature: 37°C
  Growth strain: NEB Stable
  Copy number: High Copy
Gene/Insert
  Gene/Insert name: ZNF385A
  Species: H. sapiens (human)
  Insert size (bp): 1101
  Entrez Gene: ZNF385A (a.k.a. HZF, RZF, ZFP385, ZNF385, DKFZp586G1122)
  Promoter: The spleen focus-forming virus (SFFV) promoter
  Cloning method: Restriction Enzyme; 5′ cloning site Bsp119I (not destroyed); 3′ cloning site BstHI (not destroyed)
Terms and licenses: Academic/Nonprofit Terms; Industry Terms: Not Available to Industry
Depositor comments: Barcode sequence cloned into XbaI restriction site. Design of plasmid is as follows: SFFV-[TF sequence]-WPRE-[Barcode sequence].
How to cite: SFFV-ZNF385A-Brd 454 was a gift from Filipe Pereira (Addgene plasmid # 219360 ; http://n2t.net/addgene:219360 ; RRID:Addgene_219360)
