[The description below was written by a language model from this plasmid's Addgene catalogue record and pLannotate feature annotations shown in this document.]
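Description:
SFFV-ZNF385A-Brd 454 is a lentiviral transfer plasmid built on the SFFV-MCS backbone for expressing human ZNF385A in mammalian cells, with a construct-specific DNA barcode attached. It is maintained in E. coli through a high-copy ColE1/pUC-type origin and selected with ampicillin via the β-lactamase gene. The bacterial portion also carries pBluescript-derived remnants (f1 origin, lacZα and lac regulatory fragments, T7 and T3 promoters). The viral portion has a third-generation, self-inactivating layout. An RSV promoter drives a truncated HIV-1 5' LTR, so genomic RNA is produced without Tat. This is followed by the Ψ packaging signal with a partial gag sequence, the Rev response element for nuclear export of the unspliced genome, and the cPPT/CTS, which aids transduction. A ΔU3 3' LTR inactivates LTR promoter activity after integration, and an SV40 polyadenylation signal and SV40 origin sequences lie downstream.

Within the provirus, the spleen focus-forming virus LTR promoter, commonly chosen for strong expression in haematopoietic cells, drives the roughly 1.1 kb ZNF385A coding sequence, which is flanked by multiple cloning site remnants. A WPRE downstream enhances transcript stability and expression. According to the depositor, the barcode was cloned into an XbaI site after the WPRE, giving the order SFFV–transcription factor–WPRE–barcode. The barcode is not annotated as a separate feature in the table. No tag, fluorescent reporter or mammalian selection marker is recorded. The plasmid belongs to a barcoded transcription factor collection for combinatorial screening in immune cell reprogramming, where the barcode presumably allows the delivered factor to be identified in pooled experiments.
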