Features (pLannotate 1.2.2; 29 found; start..end, strand, type, name):
     94..112     -  promoter       T7 promoter: promoter for bacteriophage T7 RNA polymerase
    120..275     +  CDS            lacZα (fragment): LacZα fragment of β-galactosidase; lacZ fragment
    280..708     +  rep_origin     f1 ori (sequence partly withheld): f1 bacteriophage origin of replication; arrow indicates direction of (+) strand synthesis
    761..865     +  promoter       AmpR promoter: bla
    866..1726    +  CDS            AmpR: β-lactamase; bla; confers resistance to ampicillin, carbenicillin, and related antibiotics
   1897..2485    +  rep_origin     ori: high-copy-number ColE1/pMB1/pBR322/pUC origin of replication
   2668..2760    +  CDS            lacI (fragment): lac repressor; lacI; The lac repressor binds to the lac operator to inhibit transcription in E. coli. This inhibition can be relieved by adding lactose or isopropyl-β-D-thiogalactopyranoside (IPTG).
   2773..2794    +  protein_bind   CAP binding site: CAP binding activates transcription in the presence of cAMP. E. coli catabolite activator protein
   2809..2839    +  promoter       lac promoter: promoter for the E. coli lac operon
   2847..2863    +  protein_bind   lac operator: The lac repressor binds to the lac operator to inhibit transcription in E. coli. This inhibition can be relieved by adding lactose or isopropyl-β-D-thiogalactopyranoside (IPTG). lac repressor encoded by lacI
   2908..2926    +  promoter       T3 promoter: promoter for bacteriophage T3 RNA polymerase
   2954..3180    +  promoter       RSV promoter: Rous sarcoma virus enhancer/promoter
   3181..3361    +  LTR            5' LTR (truncated): truncated 5' long terminal repeat (LTR) from HIV-1
   3408..3533    +  misc_feature   HIV-1 Ψ: packaging signal of human immunodeficiency virus type 1
   3517..3880    +  CDS            HIV-1 gag (fragment): gag protein from human immunodeficiency virus 1; gag
   4026..4259    +  misc_feature   RRE: The Rev response element (RRE) of HIV-1 allows for Rev-dependent mRNA export from the nucleus to the cytoplasm.
   4636..4736    +  CDS            Rev (fragment): human immunodeficiency virus 1 (HIV-1) Rev protein; rev; enhances nuclear export of unspliced and incompletely spliced viral mRNAs
   4755..4872    +  misc_feature   cPPT/CTS: central polypurine tract and central termination sequence of HIV-1
   4906..5307    +  promoter       SFFV promoter: spleen focus-forming virus long terminal repeat (LTR) promoter
   5317..5340    +  misc_feature   MCS (fragment): pBluescript multiple cloning site
   5365..6462    +  CDS            ZNF385A (fragment): Z385A_HUMAN - Also known as HZF, RZF, ZNF385. Experimental evidence at protein level: Swiss-Prot protein existence level 1. RNA-binding protein that affects the localization and the translation of a subset of mRNA. May play a role in adipogenesis through binding to the 3'-UTR of CEBPA mRNA and regulation of its translation. Targets ITPR1 mRNA to dendrites in Purkinje cells, and may regulate its activity-dependent translation. With ELAVL1, binds the 3'- UTR of p53/TP53 mRNAs to control their nuclear export induced by CDKN2A. Hence, may regulate p53/TP53 expression and mediate in part the CDKN2A
   6473..6498    +  misc_feature   MCS (fragment): pBluescript multiple cloning site
   6498..6557    +  CDS            S (fragment): HBSAG_WHV6 - Experimental evidence at transcript level: Swiss-Prot protein existence level 2. The middle envelope protein plays an important role in the budding of the virion. It is involved in the induction of budding in a nucleocapsid independent way. In this process the majority of envelope proteins bud to form subviral lipoprotein particles of 22 nm of diameter that do not contain a nucleocapsid (By similarity). From Woodchuck hepatitis B virus (isolate w64/pWS23) (WHV).
   6689..7092    +  misc_feature   WPRE: woodchuck hepatitis virus posttranscriptional regulatory element
   7150..7209    +  CDS            nef (fragment): NEF_HV1Z2 - Experimental evidence at protein level: Swiss-Prot protein existence level 1. Extracellular Nef protein targets CD4(+) T-lymphocytes for apoptosis by interacting with CXCR4 surface receptors. From Human immunodeficiency virus type 1 group M subtype D (isolate Z2/CDC-Z34) (HIV-1).
   7211..7444    +  LTR            3' LTR (ΔU3): self-inactivating 3' long terminal repeat (LTR) from HIV-1
   7516..7637    +  polyA_signal   SV40 poly(A) signal: SV40 polyadenylation signal
   7656..7677    +  rep_origin     SV40 ori (fragment): SV40 origin of replication
   7677..73      +  rep_origin     SV40 ori (across the origin): SV40 origin of replication
>Addgene plasmid #219360 | SFFV-ZNF385A-Brd 454 | addgene full sequence | sequence record 449565 | Addgene NGS Result
ATTTATGCAGAGGCCGAGGCCGCCTCGGCCTCTGAGCTATTCCAGAAGTAGTGAGGAGGCTTTTTTGGAG
GCCTAGGGACGTACCCAATTCGCCCTATAGTGAGTCGTATTACGCGCGCTCACTGGCCGTCGTTTTACAA
CGTCGTGACTGGGAAAACCCTGGCGTTACCCAACTTAATCGCCTTGCAGCACATCCCCCTTTCGCCAGCT
GGCGTAATAGCGAAGAGGCCCGCACCGATCGCCCTTCCCAACAGTTGCGCAGCCTGAATGGCGAATGGG
[124 nt withheld, positions 280-403]
C
[91 nt withheld, positions 405-495]
A
[49 nt withheld, positions 497-545]
CCTTTGACGTTGGAGTCCACGTTCTTT
[37 nt withheld, positions 573-609]
ACCCTATCTCGGTCTATTCTTTTGATTTATAAGGGATTTTGCCGATTTCGGCCTATTGGTTAAAAAATGA
GCTGATTTAACAAAAATTTAACGCGAATTTTAACAAAATATTAACGCTTACAATTTAGGTGGCACTTTTC
GGGGAAATGTGCGCGGAACCCCTATTTGTTTATTTTTCTAAATACATTCAAATATGTATCCGCTCATGAG
ACAATAACCCTGATAAATGCTTCAATAATATTGAAAAAGGAAGAGTATGAGTATTCAACATTTCCGTGTC
GCCCTTATTCCCTTTTTTGCGGCATTTTGCCTTCCTGTTTTTGCTCACCCAGAAACGCTGGTGAAAGTAA
AAGATGCTGAAGATCAGTTGGGTGCACGAGTGGGTTACATCGAACTGGATCTCAACAGCGGTAAGATCCT
TGAGAGTTTTCGCCCCGAAGAACGTTTTCCAATGATGAGCACTTTTAAAGTTCTGCTATGTGGCGCGGTA
TTATCCCGTATTGACGCCGGGCAAGAGCAACTCGGTCGCCGCATACACTATTCTCAGAATGACTTGGTTG
AGTACTCACCAGTCACAGAAAAGCATCTTACGGATGGCATGACAGTAAGAGAATTATGCAGTGCTGCCAT
AACCATGAGTGATAACACTGCGGCCAACTTACTTCTGACAACGATCGGAGGACCGAAGGAGCTAACCGCT
TTTTTGCACAACATGGGGGATCATGTAACTCGCCTTGATCGTTGGGAACCGGAGCTGAATGAAGCCATAC
CAAACGACGAGCGTGACACCACGATGCCTGTAGCAATGGCAACAACGTTGCGCAAACTATTAACTGGCGA
ACTACTTACTCTAGCTTCCCGGCAACAATTAATAGACTGGATGGAGGCGGATAAAGTTGCAGGACCACTT
CTGCGCTCGGCCCTTCCGGCTGGCTGGTTTATTGCTGATAAATCTGGAGCCGGTGAGCGTGGGTCTCGCG
GTATCATTGCAGCACTGGGGCCAGATGGTAAGCCCTCCCGTATCGTAGTTATCTACACGACGGGGAGTCA
GGCAACTATGGATGAACGAAATAGACAGATCGCTGAGATAGGTGCCTCACTGATTAAGCATTGGTAACTG
TCAGACCAAGTTTACTCATATATACTTTAGATTGATTTAAAACTTCATTTTTAATTTAAAAGGATCTAGG
TGAAGATCCTTTTTGATAATCTCATGACCAAAATCCCTTAACGTGAGTTTTCGTTCCACTGAGCGTCAGA
CCCCGTAGAAAAGATCAAAGGATCTTCTTGAGATCCTTTTTTTCTGCGCGTAATCTGCTGCTTGCAAACA
AAAAAACCACCGCTACCAGCGGTGGTTTGTTTGCCGGATCAAGAGCTACCAACTCTTTTTCCGAAGGTAA
CTGGCTTCAGCAGAGCGCAGATACCAAATACTGTTCTTCTAGTGTAGCCGTAGTTAGGCCACCACTTCAA
GAACTCTGTAGCACCGCCTACATACCTCGCTCTGCTAATCCTGTTACCAGTGGCTGCTGCCAGTGGCGAT
AAGTCGTGTCTTACCGGGTTGGACTCAAGACGATAGTTACCGGATAAGGCGCAGCGGTCGGGCTGAACGG
GGGGTTCGTGCACACAGCCCAGCTTGGAGCGAACGACCTACACCGAACTGAGATACCTACAGCGTGAGCT
ATGAGAAAGCGCCACGCTTCCCGAAGGGAGAAAGGCGGACAGGTATCCGGTAAGCGGCAGGGTCGGAACA
GGAGAGCGCACGAGGGAGCTTCCAGGGGGAAACGCCTGGTATCTTTATAGTCCTGTCGGGTTTCGCCACC
TCTGACTTGAGCGTCGATTTTTGTGATGCTCGTCAGGGGGGCGGAGCCTATGGAAAAACGCCAGCAACGC
GGCCTTTTTACGGTTCCTGGCCTTTTGCTGGCCTTTTGCTCACATGTTCTTTCCTGCGTTATCCCCTGAT
TCTGTGGATAACCGTATTACCGCCTTTGAGTGAGCTGATACCGCTCGCCGCAGCCGAACGACCGAGCGCA
GCGAGTCAGTGAGCGAGGAAGCGGAAGAGCGCCCAATACGCAAACCGCCTCTCCCCGCGCGTTGGCCGAT
TCATTAATGCAGCTGGCACGACAGGTTTCCCGACTGGAAAGCGGGCAGTGAGCGCAACGCAATTAATGTG
AGTTAGCTCACTCATTAGGCACCCCAGGCTTTACACTTTATGCTTCCGGCTCGTATGTTGTGTGGAATTG
TGAGCGGATAACAATTTCACACAGGAAACAGCTATGACCATGATTACGCCAAGCGCGCAATTAACCCTCA
CTAAAGGGAACAAAAGCTGGAGCTGCAAGCTTAATGTAGTCTTATGCAATACTCTTGTAGTCTTGCAACA
TGGTAACGATGAGTTAGCAACATGCCTTACAAGGAGAGAAAAAGCACCGTGCATGCCGATTGGTGGAAGT
AAGGTGGTACGATCGTGCCTTATTAGGAAGGCAACAGACGGGTCTGACATGGATTGGACGAACCACTGAA
TTGCCGCATTGCAGAGATATTGTATTTAAGTGCCTAGCTCGATACATAAACGGGTCTCTCTGGTTAGACC
AGATCTGAGCCTGGGAGCTCTCTGGCTAACTAGGGAACCCACTGCTTAAGCCTCAATAAAGCTTGCCTTG
AGTGCTTCAAGTAGTGTGTGCCCGTCTGTTGTGTGACTCTGGTAACTAGAGATCCCTCAGACCCTTTTAG
TCAGTGTGGAAAATCTCTAGCAGTGGCGCCCGAACAGGGACTTGAAAGCGAAAGGGAAACCAGAGGAGCT
CTCTCGACGCAGGACTCGGCTTGCTGAAGCGCGCACGGCAAGAGGCGAGGGGCGGCGACTGGTGAGTACG
CCAAAAATTTTGACTAGCGGAGGCTAGAAGGAGAGAGATGGGTGCGAGAGCGTCAGTATTAAGCGGGGGA
GAATTAGATCGCGATGGGAAAAAATTCGGTTAAGGCCAGGGGGAAAGAAAAAATATAAATTAAAACATAT
AGTATGGGCAAGCAGGGAGCTAGAACGATTCGCAGTTAATCCTGGCCTGTTAGAAACATCAGAAGGCTGT
AGACAAATACTGGGACAGCTACAACCATCCCTTCAGACAGGATCAGAAGAACTTAGATCATTATATAATA
CAGTAGCAACCCTCTATTGTGTGCATCAAAGGATAGAGATAAAAGACACCAAGGAAGCTTTAGACAAGAT
AGAGGAAGAGCAAAACAAAAGTAAGACCACCGCACAGCAAGCGGCCGCTGATCTTCAGACCTGGAGGAGG
AGATATGAGGGACAATTGGAGAAGTGAATTATATAAATATAAAGTAGTAAAAATTGAACCATTAGGAGTA
GCACCCACCAAGGCAAAGAGAAGAGTGGTGCAGAGAGAAAAAAGAGCAGTGGGAATAGGAGCTTTGTTCC
TTGGGTTCTTGGGAGCAGCAGGAAGCACTATGGGCGCAGCGTCAATGACGCTGACGGTACAGGCCAGACA
ATTATTGTCTGGTATAGTGCAGCAGCAGAACAATTTGCTGAGGGCTATTGAGGCGCAACAGCATCTGTTG
CAACTCACAGTCTGGGGCATCAAGCAGCTCCAGGCAAGAATCCTGGCTGTGGAAAGATACCTAAAGGATC
AACAGCTCCTGGGGATTTGGGGTTGCTCTGGAAAACTCATTTGCACCACTGCTGTGCCTTGGAATGCTAG
TTGGAGTAATAAATCTCTGGAACAGATTTGGAATCACACGACCTGGATGGAGTGGGACAGAGAAATTAAC
AATTACACAAGCTTAATACACTCCTTAATTGAAGAATCGCAAAACCAGCAAGAAAAGAATGAACAAGAAT
TATTGGAATTAGATAAATGGGCAAGTTTGTGGAATTGGTTTAACATAACAAATTGGCTGTGGTATATAAA
ATTATTCATAATGATAGTAGGAGGCTTGGTAGGTTTAAGAATAGTTTTTGCTGTACTTTCTATAGTGAAT
AGAGTTAGGCAGGGATATTCACCATTATCGTTTCAGACCCACCTCCCAACCCCGAGGGGACCCGACAGGC
CCGAAGGAATAGAAGAAGAAGGTGGAGAGAGAGACAGAGACAGATCCATTCGATTAGTGAACGGATCTCG
ACGGTATCGGTTAACTTTTAAAAGAAAAGGGGGGATTGGGGGGTACAGTGCAGGGGAAAGAATAGTAGAC
ATAATAGCAACAGACATACAAACTAAAGAATTACAAAAACAAATTACAAAAATTCAAAATTTTATCGATC
ACGAGACTAGCCTCGAGCTGGCTGCAGTAACGCCATTTTGCAAGGCATGGAAAAATACCAAACCAAGAAT
AGAGAAGTTCAGATCAAGGGCGGGTACATGAAAATAGCTAACGTTGGGCCAAACAGGATATCTGCGGTGA
GCAGTTTCGGCCCCGGCCCGGGGCCAAGAACAGATGGTCACCGCAGTTTCGGCCCCGGCCCGAGGCCAAG
AACAGATGGTCCCCAGATATGGCCCAACCCTCAGCAGTTTCTTAAGACCCATCAGATGTTTCCAGGCTCC
CCCAAGGACCTGAAATGACCCTGCGCCTTATTTGAATTAACCAATCAGCCTGCTTCTCGCTTCTGTTCGC
GCGCTTCTGCTTCCCGAGCTCTATAAAAGAGCTCACAACCCCTCACTCGGCGCGCCAGTCCTCCGACAGA
CTGAGTCGGCCGGTCGAATCAAGCTTATCGATACCGTCGACGGATCCGCTAGCCCGCGGTTCGAAATGCA
GCCCCCACTGGACCTCAAGCAGATCCTGCCCTTCCCACTCGAGCCAGCCCCTACCCTTGGCCTCTTCAGC
AACTACAGCACCATGGACCCTGTGCAGAAGGCTGTGCTCTCCCACACTTTTGGGGGACCCTTGCTCAAGA
CCAAGCGGCCCGTCATTTCCTGTAATATCTGTCAAATCCGCTTCAATTCTCAGAGCCAGGCTGAGGCGCA
CTACAAAGGTAATCGCCACGCCCGACGAGTCAAAGGCATTGAGGCTGCCAAGACCAGAGGCAGGGAGCCT
GGCGTCCGAGAACCTGGAGATCCAGCTCCCCCAGGCAGCACCCCAACAAATGGGGATGGTGTAGCACCCC
GTCCAGTTTCCATGGAGAATGGACTGGGGCCAGCCCCAGGATCCCCAGAGAAACAGCCTGGCTCCCCATC
CCCTCCCAGCATTCCGGAGACTGGTCAGGGTGTAACCAAGGGTGAAGGGGGGACTCCAGCCCCGGCTTCC
TTGCCTGGGGGTAGCAAGGAAGAGGAGGAGAAAGCCAAGCGGCTGCTCTACTGTGCTCTGTGCAAGGTGG
CTGTGAACTCCCTGTCCCAGCTTGAGGCACATAACAAAGGTACTAAGCACAAGACAATTCTGGAGGCCCG
AAGTGGGCTCGGGCCCATCAAAGCTTACCCTCGGCTGGGGCCTCCCACCCCGGGGGAACCAGAGGCTCCT
GCCCAGGACCGAACTTTCCACTGTGAGATCTGCAATGTCAAGGTCAACTCGGAGGTCCAACTGAAACAGC
ACATCTCCAGCCGGCGGCACCGAGACGGCGTGGCCGGGAAGCCCAACCCACTACTGAGCCGTCACAAGAA
GTCTAGGGGCGCCGGGGAGCTGGCGGGCACGCTGACTTTCTCCAAGGAGCTGCCCAAGTCCCTGGCGGGC
GGCCTGCTCCCCAGCCCCCTGGCGGTGGCTGCAGTGATGGCAGCGGCAGCAGGCTCGCCGCTGTCCCTGC
GCCCGGCTCCAGCCGCACCTCTTCTCCAGGGACCGCCGATCACTCACCCTCTGCTTCACCCGGCCCCCGG
ACCCATCCGAACTGCGCACGGACCCATCCTCTTCTCCCCGTACTAGACCGGTCGGATCCCCCGGGCTGCA
GGAATTCGAGCATCTTACCGCCATTTATTCCCATATTTGTTCTGTTTTTCTTGATTTGGGTATACATTTA
AATGTTAATAAAACAAAATGGTGGGGCAATCATTTACATTTTTAGGGATATGTAATTACTAGTTCAGGTG
TATTGCCACAAGACAAACATGTTAAGAAACTTTCCCGTTATTTACGCTCTGTTCCTGTTAATCAACCTCT
GGATTACAAAATTTGTGAAAGATTGACTGATATTCTTAACTATGTTGCTCCTTTTACGCTGTGTGGATAT
GCTGCTTTAATGCCTCTGTATCATGCTATTGCTTCCCGTACGGCTTTCGTTTTCTCCTCCTTGTATAAAT
CCTGGTTGCTGTCTCTTTATGAGGAGTTGTGGCCCGTTGTCCGTCAACGTGGCGTGGTGTGCTCTGTGTT
TGCTGACGCAACCCCCACTGGCTGGGGCATTGCCACCACCTGTCAACTCCTTTCTGGGACTTTCGCTTTC
CCCCTCCCGATCGCCACGGCAGAACTCATCGCCGCCTGCCTTGCCCGCTGCTGGACAGGGGCTAGGTTGC
TGGGCACTGATAATTCCGTGGTGTTGTCGGGGAAGCTGACGTCCTTTGCAATTCGATATCAAGCTGTACC
TTCTAGATGTACACTGCATTTAGCGCTTCTAGACCAATGACTTACAAGGCAGCTGTAGATCTTAGCCACT
TTTTAAAAGAAAAGGGGGGACTGGAAGGGCTAATTCACTCCCAACGAAGACAAGATCTGCTTTTTGCTTG
TACTGGGTCTCTCTGGTTAGACCAGATCTGAGCCTGGGAGCTCTCTGGCTAACTAGGGAACCCACTGCTT
AAGCCTCAATAAAGCTTGCCTTGAGTGCTTCAAGTAGTGTGTGCCCGTCTGTTGTGTGACTCTGGTAACT
AGAGATCCCTCAGACCCTTTTAGTCAGTGTGGAAAATCTCTAGCAGTAGTAGTTCATGTCATCTTATTAT
TCAGTATTTATAACTTGCAAAGAAATGAATATCAGAGAGTGAGAGGAACTTGTTTATTGCAGCTTATAAT
GGTTACAAATAAAGCAATAGCATCACAAATTTCACAAATAAAGCATTTTTTTCACTGCATTCTAGTTGTG
GTTTGTCCAAACTCATCAATGTATCTTATCATGTCTGGCTCTAGCTATCCCGCCCCTAACTCCGCCCATC
CCGCCCCTAACTCCGCCCAGTTCCGCCCATTCTCCGCCCCATGGCTGACTAATTTTTTTT
