>Addgene plasmid #219360 | SFFV-ZNF385A-Brd 454 | depositor partial sequence | sequence record 428560 | TF ORF
ATGCAGCCCCCACTGGACCTCAAGCAGATCCTGCCCTTCCCACTCGAGCCAGCCCCTACCCTTGGCCTCT
TCAGCAACTACAGCACCATGGACCCTGTGCAGAAGGCTGTGCTCTCCCACACTTTTGGGGGACCCTTGCT
CAAGACCAAGCGGCCCGTCATTTCCTGTAATATCTGTCAAATCCGCTTCAATTCTCAGAGCCAGGCTGAG
GCGCACTACAAAGGTAATCGCCACGCCCGACGAGTCAAAGGCATTGAGGCTGCCAAGACCAGAGGCAGGG
AGCCTGGCGTCCGAGAACCTGGAGATCCAGCTCCCCCAGGCAGCACCCCAACAAATGGGGATGGTGTAGC
ACCCCGTCCAGTTTCCATGGAGAATGGACTGGGGCCAGCCCCAGGATCCCCAGAGAAACAGCCTGGCTCC
CCATCCCCTCCCAGCATTCCGGAGACTGGTCAGGGTGTAACCAAGGGTGAAGGGGGGACTCCAGCCCCGG
CTTCCTTGCCTGGGGGTAGCAAGGAAGAGGAGGAGAAAGCCAAGCGGCTGCTCTACTGTGCTCTGTGCAA
GGTGGCTGTGAACTCCCTGTCCCAGCTTGAGGCACATAACAAAGGTACTAAGCACAAGACAATTCTGGAG
GCCCGAAGTGGGCTCGGGCCCATCAAAGCTTACCCTCGGCTGGGGCCTCCCACCCCGGGGGAACCAGAGG
CTCCTGCCCAGGACCGAACTTTCCACTGTGAGATCTGCAATGTCAAGGTCAACTCGGAGGTCCAACTGAA
ACAGCACATCTCCAGCCGGCGGCACCGAGACGGCGTGGCCGGGAAGCCCAACCCACTACTGAGCCGTCAC
AAGAAGTCTAGGGGCGCCGGGGAGCTGGCGGGCACGCTGACTTTCTCCAAGGAGCTGCCCAAGTCCCTGG
CGGGCGGCCTGCTCCCCAGCCCCCTGGCGGTGGCTGCAGTGATGGCAGCGGCAGCAGGCTCGCCGCTGTC
CCTGCGCCCGGCTCCAGCCGCACCTCTTCTCCAGGGACCGCCGATCACTCACCCTCTGCTTCACCCGGCC
CCCGGACCCATCCGAACTGCGCACGGACCCATCCTCTTCTCCCCGTACTGA
