>Addgene plasmid #219360 | SFFV-ZNF385A-Brd 454 | depositor partial sequence | sequence record 428561 | Barcode sequence
TGTACACTGCATTTAGCGCT
